>Addgene plasmid #247354 | pGEM-PAmCherry-RPA194 | addgene full sequence | sequence record 491702 | Addgene NGS Result
GTGTGGGTCGCGGACGACGGCGCCGCGGTGGCGGTCTGGACCACGCCGGAGAGCGTCGAAGCGGGGGCGG
TGTTCGCCGAGATCGGCCCGCGCATGGCCGAGTTGAGCGGTTCCCGGCTGGCCGCGCAGCAACAGATGGA
AGGCCTCCTGGCGCCGCACCGGCCCAAGGAGCCCGCGTGGTTCCTGGCCACCGTCGGCGTCTCGCCCGAC
CACCAGGGCAAGGGTCTGGGCAGCGCCGTCGTGCTCCCCGGAGTGGAGGCGGCCGAGCGCGCCGGGGTGC
CCGCCTTCCTGGAGACCTCCGCGCCCCGCAACCTCCCCTTCTACGAGCGGCTCGGCTTCACCGTCACCGC
CGACGTCGAGGTGCCCGAAGGACCGCGCACCTGGTGCATGACCCGCAAGCCCGGTGCCGGATCCGGAGCC
ACGAACTTCTCTCTGTTAAAGCAAGCAGGAGACGTGGAAGAAAACCCCGGTCCCATGGTGAGCAAGGGCG
AGGAGGATAACATGGCCATCATTAAGGAGTTCATGCGCTTCAAGGTGCACATGGAGGGGTCCGTGAACGG
CCACGTGTTCGAGATCGAGGGCGAGGGCGAGGGCCGCCCCTACGAGGGCACCCAGACCGCCAAGCTGAAG
GTGACCAAGGGTGGCCCCCTGCCCTTCACCTGGGACATCCTGTCCCCTCAATTCATGTACGGCTCCAATG
CCTACGTGAAGCACCCCGCCGACATCCCCGACTACTTTAAGCTGTCCTTCCCCGAGGGCTTCAAGTGGGA
GCGCGTGATGAAATTCGAGGACGGCGGCGTGGTGACCGTGACCCAGGACTCCTCCCTGCAGGACGGTGAG
TTCATCTACAAGGTGAAGCTGCGCGGCACCAACTTCCCCTCCGACGGCCCCGTAATGCAGAAGAAGACCA
TGGGCTGGGAGGCCCTCTCCGAGCGGATGTACCCCGAGGACGGCGCCCTGAAGGGCGAGGTCAAGCCGAG
AGTGAAGCTGAAGGACGGCGGCCACTACGACGCTGAGGTCAAGACCACCTACAAGGCCAAGAAGCCCGTG
CAGCTGCCCGGCGCCTACAACGTCAACCGCAAGTTGGACATCACCTCACACAACGAGGACTACACCATCG
TGGAACAGTACGAACGTGCCGAGGGCCGCCACTCCACCGGCGGCATGGACGAGCTGTACAAGGGTGGAGG
TGGATCTGGTGGAGGTGGATCTGGTGGCGGCGGTTCAATGTTGATCTCCAAGAACATGCCCTGGCGGCGG
CTGCAGGGCATTTCCTTCGGGATGTATTCGGCTGAAGAGCTCAAGTAAGGAGTTGGTCGGGTAGCGTGCC
CAGCCTGGATCTTGAGGTCGGCGCCCTAAACTACGATTCCCAGAAGCGCTTTTGCCCAGTCTATCCTCTT
GAGTCCAGGCTTGTCTGGCGCTTGTCCTGCTGGGAGCCGTAGTTCTGGGAACGTTCCTGGGCCGGCGTGG
ACTGCCTGGATAAGAGGCCGGTGGTGCTGGGGGAAAGAGTTTGCGCTGAGGTAGGGGAATATAAGGGTGG
GGAGGGTCCTGGTCTGCAGCGTTATCATCTGCCAGTCTCCTCGTTAACTAACAAGCATTTGTGGAATTAA
CCATAGTGTACCTGACATGGTTAATTAGGCACGTAGTAAGTTTCCTCTTGTTTGTAAAATGATTGTCCTT
CAAGTGTCAGTTCAGGCGTTAACTTCTCTTTGCTAGGACCCTGCTATATTCTCGGTCTGGTTGTTAAATC
AAGGGAACTCTCTTTAGTCTTCATTTTGATCAAGGTAGCATTTGACATTCTCCAATGCACTCTCTTGAAA
CTTTCCTTTCTTCCAGAACCTTATTTGTCTTCAAGTTCTCCTATTTTTATGACAAATACTTCTACCTCCC
TCTCTTCCTCTATCGATCTATAACCTCACAAACATTTATTGAGCATCCAGTTTTTTCCAGGCACCAAGCT
AGGCGTTAATGACACATTGGTGAGCAAGGGTCGACCATATGGGAGAGCTCCCAACGCGTTGGATGCATAG
CTTGAGTATTCTATAGTGTCACCTAAATAGCTTGGCGTAATCATGGTCATAGCTGTTTCCTGTGTGAAAT
TGTTATCCGCTCACAATTCCACACAACATACGAGCCGGAAGCATAAAGTGTAAAGCCTGGGGTGCCTAAT
GAGTGAGCTAACTCACATTAATTGCGTTGCGCTCACTGCCCGCTTTCCAGTCGGGAAACCTGTCGTGCCA
GCTGCATTAATGAATCGGCCAACGCGCGGGGAGAGGCGGTTTGCGTATTGGGCGCTCTTCCGCTTCCTCG
CTCACTGACTCGCTGCGCTCGGTCGTTCGGCTGCGGCGAGCGGTATCAGCTCACTCAAAGGCGGTAATAC
GGTTATCCACAGAATCAGGGGATAACGCAGGAAAGAACATGTGAGCAAAAGGCCAGCAAAAGGCCAGGAA
CCGTAAAAAGGCCGCGTTGCTGGCGTTTTTCCATAGGCTCCGCCCCCCTGACGAGCATCACAAAAATCGA
CGCTCAAGTCAGAGGTGGCGAAACCCGACAGGACTATAAAGATACCAGGCGTTTCCCCCTGGAAGCTCCC
TCGTGCGCTCTCCTGTTCCGACCCTGCCGCTTACCGGATACCTGTCCGCCTTTCTCCCTTCGGGAAGCGT
GGCGCTTTCTCATAGCTCACGCTGTAGGTATCTCAGTTCGGTGTAGGTCGTTCGCTCCAAGCTGGGCTGT
GTGCACGAACCCCCCGTTCAGCCCGACCGCTGCGCCTTATCCGGTAACTATCGTCTTGAGTCCAACCCGG
TAAGACACGACTTATCGCCACTGGCAGCAGCCACTGGTAACAGGATTAGCAGAGCGAGGTATGTAGGCGG
TGCTACAGAGTTCTTGAAGTGGTGGCCTAACTACGGCTACACTAGAAGAACAGTATTTGGTATCTGCGCT
CTGCTGAAGCCAGTTACCTTCGGAAAAAGAGTTGGTAGCTCTTGATCCGGCAAACAAACCACCGCTGGTA
GCGGTGGTTTTTTTGTTTGCAAGCAGCAGATTACGCGCAGAAAAAAAGGATCTCAAGAAGATCCTTTGAT
CTTTTCTACGGGGTCTGACGCTCAGTGGAACGAAAACTCACGTTAAGGGATTTTGGTCATGAGATTATCA
AAAAGGATCTTCACCTAGATCCTTTTAAATTAAAAATGAAGTTTTAAATCAATCTAAAGTATATATGAGT
AAACTTGGTCTGACAGTTACCAATGCTTAATCAGTGAGGCACCTATCTCAGCGATCTGTCTATTTCGTTC
ATCCATAGTTGCCTGACTCCCCGTCGTGTAGATAACTACGATACGGGAGGGCTTACCATCTGGCCCCAGT
GCTGCAATGATACCGCGAGACCCACGCTCACCGGCTCCAGATTTATCAGCAATAAACCAGCCAGCCGGAA
GGGCCGAGCGCAGAAGTGGTCCTGCAACTTTATCCGCCTCCATCCAGTCTATTAATTGTTGCCGGGAAGC
TAGAGTAAGTAGTTCGCCAGTTAATAGTTTGCGCAACGTTGTTGCCATTGCTACAGGCATCGTGGTGTCA
CGCTCGTCGTTTGGTATGGCTTCATTCAGCTCCGGTTCCCAACGATCAAGGCGAGTTACATGATCCCCCA
TGTTGTGCAAAAAAGCGGTTAGCTCCTTCGGTCCTCCGATCGTTGTCAGAAGTAAGTTGGCCGCAGTGTT
ATCACTCATGGTTATGGCAGCACTGCATAATTCTCTTACTGTCATGCCATCCGTAAGATGCTTTTCTGTG
ACTGGTGAGTACTCAACCAAGTCATTCTGAGAATAGTGTATGCGGCGACCGAGTTGCTCTTGCCCGGCGT
CAATACGGGATAATACCGCGCCACATAGCAGAACTTTAAAAGTGCTCATCATTGGAAAACGTTCTTCGGG
GCGAAAACTCTCAAGGATCTTACCGCTGTTGAGATCCAGTTCGATGTAACCCACTCGTGCACCCAACTGA
TCTTCAGCATCTTTTACTTTCACCAGCGTTTCTGGGTGAGCAAAAACAGGAAGGCAAAATGCCGCAAAAA
AGGGAATAAGGGCGACACGGAAATGTTGAATACTCATACTCTTCCTTTTTCAATATTATTGAAGCATTTA
TCAGGGTTATTGTCTCATGAGCGGATACATATTTGAATGTATTTAGAAAAATAAACAAATAGGGGTTCCG
CGCACATTTCCCCGAAAAGTGCCACCTGATGCGGTGTGAAATACCGCACAGATGCGTAAGGAGAAAATAC
CGCATCAGGAAATTGTAAGCGTTAATATTTTGTTAAAATTCGCGTTAAATTTTTGTTAAATCAGCTCATT
TTTTAACCAATAGGCCGAAATCGGCAAAATCCCTTATAAATCAAAAGAATAGACCGAGATAGGGT
[37 nt withheld, positions 4406-4442]
AAAGAACGTGGACTCCAACGTCAAAGG
[49 nt withheld, positions 4470-4518]
T
[91 nt withheld, positions 4520-4610]
G
[124 nt withheld, positions 4612-4735]
CCATTCGCCATTCAGGCTGCGCAACTGTTGGGAAGGGCGATCGGTGCGGGCCTCTTCGCTATTACGCCAG
CTGGCGAAAGGGGGATGTGCTGCAAGGCGATTAAGTTGGGTAACGCCAGGGTTTTCCCAGTCACGACGTT
GTAAAACGACGGCCAGTGAATTGTAATACGACTCACTATAGGGCGAATTGGGCCCGACGTCGCATGCTCC
CGGCCGCCATGGCGGCCGCGGGAATTCAATAAATGCGTTGCGAATCCTATTTCAAAGGGCCACCTCCGCG
TACCTGGTCTTAAGGGCACGCGACCGTTAAGGGCGCGCATGAGCAAACCATTTCATCGTGCCTACTTCCA
CAGCCAGCTGGGAAACATAGGACTAAGGTGACTCCGCGGTCTTCTTCGCGGATACCCTAAGCGTCTCTTA
CCTGCAGCTGCGTGCCTGTTCACACAAACCCGCCCGCCGACCCGTCAGCGGCTGGCCAAGCCTGCTGCGG
AGGCCCAGCCAGCGAACAGCAGATACAACCGCCATCTTTGATTTCTCTGCAGAGCATGTTGGGAAAGCGT
GCCTCGACCTTCAGGAAGGTGGGGCGCAGTGGGCGGGGAGCAGGGAACAGCTCCGCTATTGGCTGAAGCG
GAAGAAGACGAAAGCAATCATAAAATGGGAGGTTGCAAGCTCATGGTTTGAAAGACTTCGTCACGGAAGC
TAAAAGCTCTATACACCCGATTTGCCTCGGAGGAATTTTCCTAAATGATTATTTTGATGTCTTATATATC
TTTGATTGTTTTCAAAACAAAAGAGCGAGCAGAGAGTCGTACAACTATTTGTTCCCCCCCCATGTAGAAG
TGATCTCATCCACGTAAATGTCGTTCCTGCGACCGCTTCCGCGCGCAAGCGCACGTTGAATCGCGTGGTG
ACTCCGGGCTTGAGGTTGAATTAAGAATAGTCAGGTGGTGAGTGGAACGTCTCTTGGGGTGTCGGAATTC
AAAACGGACCTGGAGGATGACCGAGTACAAGCCCACGGTGCGCCTCGCCACCCGCGACGACGTCCCCCGG
GCCGTACGCACCCTCGCCGCCGCGTTCGCCGACTACCCCGCCACGCGCCACACCGTCGACCCGGACCGCC
ACATCGAGCGGGTCACCGAGCTGCAAGAACTCTTCCTCACGCGCGTCGGGCTCGACATCGGCAAG
Features (pLannotate 1.2.2; 16 found; start..end, strand, type, name):
    418..473     +  CDS            P2A (fragment): 2A peptide from porcine teschovirus-1 polyprotein Eukaryotic ribosomes fail to insert a peptide bond between the Gly and Pro residues, yielding separate polypeptides.
    475..1182    +  CDS            PAmCherry1: PAmCherry1 is a photoactivatable red fluorescent protein published in 2009, derived from Discosoma sp.. It is reported to be a rapidly-maturing monomer with high acid sensitivity.
   2040..2058    -  promoter       SP6 promoter: promoter for bacteriophage SP6 RNA polymerase
   2100..2116    -  protein_bind   lac operator: The lac repressor binds to the lac operator to inhibit transcription in E. coli. This inhibition can be relieved by adding lactose or isopropyl-β-D-thiogalactopyranoside (IPTG). lac repressor encoded by lacI
   2124..2154    -  promoter       lac promoter: promoter for the E. coli lac operon
   2169..2190    -  protein_bind   CAP binding site: CAP binding activates transcription in the presence of cAMP. E. coli catabolite activator protein
   2203..2295    -  CDS            lacI (fragment): lac repressor; lacI; The lac repressor binds to the lac operator to inhibit transcription in E. coli. This inhibition can be relieved by adding lactose or isopropyl-β-D-thiogalactopyranoside (IPTG).
   2478..3066    -  rep_origin     ori: high-copy-number ColE1/pMB1/pBR322/pUC origin of replication
   3237..4097    -  CDS            AmpR: β-lactamase; bla; confers resistance to ampicillin, carbenicillin, and related antibiotics
   4098..4202    -  promoter       AmpR promoter: bla
   4229..4279    +  misc_feature   bom (fragment): basis of mobility region from pBR322
   4307..4735    -  rep_origin     f1 ori (sequence partly withheld): f1 bacteriophage origin of replication; arrow indicates direction of (+) strand synthesis
   4739..4896    -  CDS            lacZα (fragment): LacZα fragment of β-galactosidase; lacZ fragment
   4899..4917    +  promoter       T7 promoter: promoter for bacteriophage T7 RNA polymerase
   5156..5260    -  CDS            PTCD3 (fragment): PTCD3_HUMAN - Also known as MRPS39. Experimental evidence at protein level: Swiss-Prot protein existence level 1. Mitochondrial RNA-binding protein that has a role in mitochondrial translation. From Homo sapiens (Human).
   5732..408     +  CDS            PuroR (across the origin): puromycin N-acetyltransferase; pac from Streptomyces alboniger; confers resistance to puromycin
