[The description below was written by a language model from this plasmid's Addgene catalogue record and pLannotate feature annotations shown in this document.]
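Description:
pGEM-PAmCherry-RPA194 is a homology-directed repair donor plasmid built in the pGEM-T Easy cloning backbone and intended for CRISPR/Cas9-mediated tagging of the endogenous human POLR1A gene, which encodes RPA194, the largest subunit of RNA polymerase I. In E. coli it is maintained as a high-copy plasmid through the ColE1/pUC-type origin and selected with ampicillin via the β-lactamase gene. The backbone also carries the usual pGEM elements: an f1 origin, flanking T7 and SP6 promoters, and remnants of the lac promoter/operator and lacZα region interrupted by the insert.

The annotated payload is a single continuous coding cassette in which the puromycin N-acetyltransferase gene is followed by a P2A ribosome-skipping peptide and then PAmCherry1, a monomeric photoactivatable red fluorescent protein. No promoter for mammalian expression is annotated upstream of this cassette. This is consistent with a knock-in design in which expression depends on in-frame integration at the start of the POLR1A coding region, although the record does not say so explicitly. In that arrangement the endogenous promoter would drive puromycin resistance for selecting edited cells, while the 2A site releases N-terminally PAmCherry-tagged RPA194 as a separate protein.

The unannotated stretches on either side of the cassette presumably make up the human genomic homology arms within the roughly 3 kb insert. A fragment matching PTCD3 was detected in the upstream stretch and probably reflects genomic sequence near the locus. No guide RNA or Cas9 is encoded, so these must come from separate constructs. Given the photoactivatable tag and the associated study of ribosomal DNA transcription and phase separation, the likely use is imaging endogenously expressed RNA polymerase I in human cells.
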