Addgene plasmid #247354: pGEM-PAmCherry-RPA194
Purpose: CRISPR/Cas9 donor plasmid to tag human RPA194 with PAmCherry
Depositing lab: Kazuhiro Maeshima. Depositing organization: National Institute of Genetics. Publication: Transcriptional suppression of ribosomal DNA with phase separation. Ide S, Imai R, Ochi H, Maeshima K. Sci Adv. 2020 Oct 14;6(42). pii: 6/42/eabb5953. doi: 10.1126/sciadv.abb5953. Print 2020 Oct. PubMed 33055158.
Backbone
  Vector backbone: pGEM-T Easy
  Backbone manufacturer: Promega
  Vector type: CRISPR
  Selectable markers: Puromycin
Growth in bacteria
  Bacterial resistance: Ampicillin, 100 μg/mL
  Growth temperature: 37°C
  Growth strain: DH5alpha
  Copy number: High Copy
Gene/Insert
  Gene/Insert name: RPA194 (POLR1A)
  Species: H. sapiens (human)
  Insert size (bp): 3057
  Entrez Gene: POLR1A (a.k.a. A190, AFDCIN, HLD27, RPA1, RPA190, RPA194, RPO1-4, RPO14)
  Tag / fusion protein: PAmCherry (N terminal on insert)
  Cloning method: Other
  Sequencing primers: 5′ M13 Forward
Terms and licenses: Academic/Nonprofit Terms; Industry Terms: Not Available to Industry
How to cite: pGEM-PAmCherry-RPA194 was a gift from Kazuhiro Maeshima (Addgene plasmid # 247354 ; http://n2t.net/addgene:247354 ; RRID:Addgene_247354)
